>Addgene plasmid #54881 | mApple-Cx43-7 | depositor partial sequence | sequence record 85271 | insert sequence
ATCCGCTAGCGCTACCGGACTCAGATCTCGAGCTCAAGCTTCGAATTCGGCAGCACTTTTCTTTCATTGG
GGGGAAGGCGTGAGGAAAGTACCAAACAGCAGCAGACTTTTAAACTTTAAACAGACAGGTCTGAGAGCCT
GAACTCTCATTTTTCCTTTGACTTCAGCCTCCAAGGAGTTCCACCAACTTTGGCGCGCCGGCTTCACTTT
CATTAAGTGAAAGAGAGGTGCCCAGACATGGGTGACTGGAGTGCCTTGGGGAAGCTTCTGGACAAGGTCC
AAGCCTACTCCACCGCTGGAGGGAAGGTGTGGCTGTCAGTGCTCTTCATATTCAGAATCCTGCTCCTGGG
GACAGCTGTTGAGTCAGCTTGGGGTGATGAACAGTCTGCCTTTCGCTGTAACACTCAACAACCTGGCTGC
GAAAACGTCTGCTATGACAAGTCCTTCCCCATCTCTCACGTGCGCTTCTGGGTCCTTCAGATCATATTCG
TGTCTGTGCCCACACTCCTGTACTTGGCCCATGTGTTCTATGTGATGAGGAAGGAAGAGAAGCTAAACAA
GAAAGAAGAGGAGCTCAAAGTGGCCCAGACTGACGGGGTCAACGTGGAGATGCACCTGAAGCAGATTGAA
ATCAAGAAGTTCAAGTACGGGATTGAAGAGCACGGCAAGGTGAAAATGAGGGGCGGCTTGCTGAGAACCT
ACATCATCAGCATCCTCTTCAAGTCTGTCTTCGAGGTGGCCTTCCTGCTCATCCAGTGGTACATCTATGG
GTTCAGCTTGAGCGCGGTCTACACCTGCAAGAGAGATCCCTGCCCCCACCAGGTAGACTGCTTCCTCTCA
CGTCCCACGGAGAAAACCATCTTCATCATCTTCATGCTGGTGGTGTCCTTGGTGTCTCTCGCTTTGAACA
TCATTGAGCTCTTCTACGTCTTCTTCAAAGGCGTTAAGGATCGCGTGAAGGGAAGAAGCGATCCTTACCA
CGCCACCACTGGCCCACTGAGCCCATCAAAAGACTGCGGATCTCCAAAATACGCCTACTTCAATGGCTGC
TCCTCACCAACGGCTCCACTCTCGCCTATGTCTCCTCCTGGGTACAAGCTGGTTACTGGTGACAGAAACA
ATTCCTCGTGCCGCAATTACAACAAGCAAGCTAGCGAGCAAAACTGGGCGAACTACAGCGCAGAGCAAAA
TCGCATGGGGCAGGCCGGAAGCACCATCTCCAACTCGCACGCCCAGCCGTTCGATTTCCCCGACGACAAC
CAGAATGCCAAAAAAGTTGCTGCTGGACATGAACTCCAGCCATTAGCCATCGTGGACCAACGACCTTCCA
GCAGAGCCAGCAGCCGCGCCAGCAGCAGGCCTCGGCCTGATGACCTGGAGATTGCGGATCCACCGGTCGC
CACCATGGTGAGCAAGGGCGAGGAGAATAACATGGCCATCATCAAGGAGTTCATGCGCTTCAAGGTGCAC
ATGGAGGGCTCCGTGAACGGCCACGAGTTCGAGATCGAGGGCGAGGGCGAGGGCCGCCCCTACGAGGCCT
TTCAGACCGCTAAGCTGAAGGTGACCAAGGGTGGCCCCCTGCCCTTCGCCTGGGACATCCTGTCCCCTCA
GTTCATGTACGGCTCCAAGGTCTACATTAAGCACCCAGCCGACATCCCCGACTACTTCAAGCTGTCCTTC
CCCGAGGGCTTCAGGTGGGAGCGCGTGATGAACTTCGAGGACGGCGGCATTATTCACGTTAACCAGGACT
CCTCCCTGCAGGACGGCGTGTTCATCTACAAGGTGAAGCTGCGCGGCACCAACTTCCCCTCCGACGGCCC
CGTAATGCAGAAGAAGACCATGGGCTGGGAGGCCTCCGAGGAGCGGATGTACCCCGAGGACGGCGCCCTG
AAGAGCGAGATCAAGAAGAGGCTGAAGCTGAAGGACGGCGGCCACTACGCCGCCGAGGTCAAGACCACCT
ACAAGGCCAAGAAGCCCGTGCAGCTGCCCGGCGCCTACATCGTCGACATCAAGTTGGACATCGTGTCCCA
CAACGAGGACTACACCATCGTGGAACAGTACGAACGCGCCGAGGGCCGCCACTCCACCGGCGGCATGGAC
GAGCTGTACAAGTAAGCGGCCGCGACTCTAGATCATAATCAGCCATACCACATT
