[The description below was written by a language model from this plasmid's Addgene catalogue record.]
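Description:
mApple-Cx43-7 is a mammalian expression plasmid that produces rat connexin 43 (Cx43) fused to the red-orange fluorescent protein mApple, for use as a marker of gap junctions in cells. It is built on an mApple fusion vector backbone of about 4.75 kb without the insert. The plasmid is maintained at high copy number in standard E. coli cloning strains under kanamycin selection. For mammalian cells it carries a neomycin resistance marker, so stably transfected cells can be selected with G418. The record does not include a feature table, so the origin of replication and the elements driving the resistance cassette are not stated. The use of an SV40 polyadenylation-region sequencing primer suggests an SV40 polyA signal lies downstream of the fusion.

Expression is driven by the CMV promoter, a strong constitutive promoter in most mammalian cell lines. mApple is recorded as a C-terminal tag supplied by the backbone, so the Cx43 coding sequence sits upstream and in frame with the fluorescent protein. The "7" in the name may refer to a linker between the two parts, but the record does not explain it, and the cloning method is listed as unknown. Connexin 43 assembles into hemichannels that dock between neighbouring cells to form gap junction plaques, so the fusion labels these structures with fluorescence (excitation about 568 nm, emission about 592 nm). The construct is intended for live or fixed-cell imaging of gap junction localization, assembly and turnover. The associated publication concerns the degradation of internalized gap junctions by autophagy.
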