Addgene plasmid #54881: mApple-Cx43-7
Purpose: Localization: Gap Junctions, Excitation: 568, Emission: 592
Depositing lab: Michael Davidson. Depositing organization: Florida State University, Tallahassee. Publication: Internalized gap junctions are degraded by autophagy. Fong JT, Kells RM, Gumpert AM, Marzillier JY, Davidson MW, Falk MM. Autophagy. 2012 May 1;8(5):794-811. doi: 10.4161/auto.19390. Epub 2012 May 1. PubMed 22635056.
Backbone
  Vector backbone: mApple
  Backbone size w/o insert (bp): 4750
  Vector type: Mammalian Expression
  Selectable markers: Neomycin (select with G418)
Growth in bacteria
  Bacterial resistance: Kanamycin, 50 μg/mL
  Growth temperature: 37°C
  Growth strain: DH5alpha
  Copy number: High Copy
Gene/Insert
  Gene/Insert name: Cx43 (alt name: NM_012567.2)
  Species: R. norvegicus (rat)
  Promoter: CMV
  Tag / fusion protein: mApple (C terminal on backbone)
  Cloning method: Unknown
  Sequencing primers: 5′ CMV-F; 3′ SV40pA-R
Terms and licenses: Academic/Nonprofit Terms; Industry Terms: Not Available to Industry
Depositor comments: . Excitation = 568; Emission = 592
How to cite: mApple-Cx43-7 was a gift from Michael Davidson (Addgene plasmid # 54881 ; http://n2t.net/addgene:54881 ; RRID:Addgene_54881)
